Addgene plasmid #111329: puC19 preACT1(del6) A259C
Purpose: T7 transcription
Depositing lab: Christine Guthrie. Depositing organization: University of California, San Francisco (UCSF). Publication: The Isy1p component of the NineTeen complex interacts with the ATPase Prp16p to regulate the fidelity of pre-mRNA splicing. Villa T, Guthrie C. Genes Dev. 2005 Aug 15;19(16):1894-904. doi: 10.1101/gad.1336305. PubMed 16103217.
Backbone
  Vector backbone: pUC19
  Vector type: Bacterial Expression
Growth in bacteria
  Bacterial resistance: Ampicillin, 100 μg/mL
  Growth temperature: 37°C
  Growth strain: DH5alpha
  Copy number: High Copy
Gene/Insert
  Gene/Insert name: ACT1
  Species: S. cerevisiae (budding yeast)
  Mutation: branch site A259C
Terms and licenses: Academic/Nonprofit Terms; Industry Terms: Not Available to Industry
Depositor comments: for use in in vitro splicing reactions Cannot confirm del6- Please look at sequence before using.
How to cite: puC19 preACT1(del6) A259C was a gift from Christine Guthrie (Addgene plasmid # 111329 ; http://n2t.net/addgene:111329 ; RRID:Addgene_111329)
