[The description below was written by a language model from this plasmid's Addgene catalogue record and pLannotate feature annotations shown in this document.]
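Description:
puC19 preACT1(del6) A259C is a small (about 3.3 kb) pUC19-based bacterial plasmid that serves as a template for T7 in vitro transcription of a yeast actin pre-mRNA splicing substrate. It is propagated in E. coli at high copy from the ColE1/pUC-type origin and is selected with ampicillin through the β-lactamase gene and its native promoter. The annotation also picks up a partial lacZα segment and short fragments resembling the pBR322 bom and rop regions. These are backbone remnants rather than functional elements.

The insert derives from Saccharomyces cerevisiae ACT1, the intron-containing actin gene widely used as a model substrate for studying pre-mRNA splicing. A T7 promoter is annotated near the end of the circular sequence, on the same strand as the ACT1 material, and an ACT1 coding fragment lies a few hundred bases downstream across the numbering origin. The automated tool matched this fragment to a closely related Saccharomyces actin. This layout is consistent with run-off transcription by T7 RNA polymerase through a first exon, the intron and part of the second exon, although the intron itself is not annotated. The transcript carries an A259C substitution at the branch site, changing the branchpoint adenosine to cytosine. Mutations of this kind impair splicing chemistry and are commonly used to probe the fidelity and proofreading of the spliceosome.

According to the depositor, the RNA is intended for in vitro splicing reactions. The depositor also cautions that the "del6" deletion in the name could not be confirmed, so users should check the sequence before relying on that feature. The record does not state what del6 removes.
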