Features (pLannotate 1.2.2; 11 found; start..end, strand, type, name):
    308..484     +  CDS            ACT1 (fragment): ACT_SACBA - Experimental evidence at protein level: Swiss-Prot protein existence level 1. Actins are highly conserved proteins that are involved in various types of cell motility and are ubiquitously expressed in all eukaryotic cells. From Saccharomyces bayanus (Yeast) (Saccharomyces uvarum x Saccharomyces eubayanus).
    508..662     +  CDS            lacZα (fragment): LacZα fragment of β-galactosidase; lacZ fragment
    668..767     -  misc_feature   bom (fragment): basis of mobility region from pBR322
    869..904     -  CDS            rop (fragment): Rop protein, which maintains plasmids at low copy number; rop
    999..1103    +  promoter       AmpR promoter: bla
   1104..1964    +  CDS            AmpR: β-lactamase; bla; confers resistance to ampicillin, carbenicillin, and related antibiotics
   2135..2723    +  rep_origin     ori: high-copy-number ColE1/pMB1/pBR322/pUC origin of replication
   2909..2992    -  misc_feature   bom (fragment): basis of mobility region from pBR322
   2992..3017    -  misc_feature   bom (fragment): basis of mobility region from pBR322
   3119..3156    -  CDS            rop (fragment): Rop protein, which maintains plasmids at low copy number; rop
   3176..3194    +  promoter       T7 promoter: promoter for bacteriophage T7 RNA polymerase
>Addgene plasmid #111329 | puC19 preACT1(del6) A259C | addgene full sequence | sequence record 215152 | Addgene NGS Result
ATTCTGGTATGTTCTAGCGCTTGCACCATCCCATTTAACTGTAAGAAGAATTGCACGGTCCCAATTGCTC
GAGAGATTTCTCTTTTACCTTTTTTTACTATTTTTCACTCTCCCATAACCTCCTATATTGACTGATCTGT
AATAACCACGATATTATTGGAATAAATAGGGGCTTGAAATTTGGAAAAAAAAAAAAACTGAAATATTTTC
GTGATAAGTGATAGTGATATTCTTCTTTTATTTGCTACTGTGTCTCATGTACTACCATCGATTGCTTCAT
TCTTTTTGTTGCTATATTATATGTTTAGAGGTTGCTGCTTTGGTTATTGATAACGGTTCTGGTATGTGTA
AAGCCGGTTTTGCCGGTGACGACGCTCCTCGTGCTGTCTTCCCATCTATCGTCGGTAGACCAAGACACCA
AGGTATCATGGTCGGTATGGGTCAAAAAGACTCCTACGTTGGTGATGAAGGGGGATCCTCTAGAGTCGAC
CTGCAGCCCAAGCTTGGCACTGGCCGTCGTTTTACAACGTCGTGACTGGGAAAACCCTGGCGTTACCCAA
CTTAATCGCCTTGCAGCACATCCCCCTTTCGCCAGCTGGCGTAATAGCGAAGAGGCCCGCACCGATCGCC
CTTCCCAACAGTTGCGCAGCCTGAATGGCGAATGGCGCCTGATGCGGTATTTTCTCCTTACGCATCTGTG
CGGTATTTCACACCGCATATGGTGCACTCTCAGTACAATCTGCTCTGATGCCGCATAGTTAAGCCAGCCC
CGACACCCGCCAACACCCGCTGACGCGCCCTGACGGGCTTGTCTGCTCCCGGCATCCGCTTACAGACAAG
CTGTGACCGTCTCCGGGAGCTGCATGTGTCAGAGGTTTTCACCGTCATCACCGAAACGCGCGAGACGAAA
GGGCCTCGTGATACGCCTATTTTTATAGGTTAATGTCATGATAATAATGGTTTCTTAGACGTCAGGTGGC
ACTTTTCGGGGAAATGTGCGCGGAACCCCTATTTGTTTATTTTTCTAAATACATTCAAATATGTATCCGC
TCATGAGACAATAACCCTGATAAATGCTTCAATAATATTGAAAAAGGAAGAGTATGAGTATTCAACATTT
CCGTGTCGCCCTTATTCCCTTTTTTGCGGCATTTTGCCTTCCTGTTTTTGCTCACCCAGAAACGCTGGTG
AAAGTAAAAGATGCTGAAGATCAGTTGGGTGCACGAGTGGGTTACATCGAACTGGATCTCAACAGCGGTA
AGATCCTTGAGAGTTTTCGCCCCGAAGAACGTTTTCCAATGATGAGCACTTTTAAAGTTCTGCTATGTGG
CGCGGTATTATCCCGTATTGACGCCGGGCAAGAGCAACTCGGTCGCCGCATACACTATTCTCAGAATGAC
TTGGTTGAGTACTCACCAGTCACAGAAAAGCATCTTACGGATGGCATGACAGTAAGAGAATTATGCAGTG
CTGCCATAACCATGAGTGATAACACTGCGGCCAACTTACTTCTGACAACGATCGGAGGACCGAAGGAGCT
AACCGCTTTTTTGCACAACATGGGGGATCATGTAACTCGCCTTGATCGTTGGGAACCGGAGCTGAATGAA
GCCATACCAAACGACGAGCGTGACACCACGATGCCTGTAGCAATGGCAACAACGTTGCGCAAACTATTAA
CTGGCGAACTACTTACTCTAGCTTCCCGGCAACAATTAATAGACTGGATGGAGGCGGATAAAGTTGCAGG
ACCACTTCTGCGCTCGGCCCTTCCGGCTGGCTGGTTTATTGCTGATAAATCTGGAGCCGGTGAGCGTGGG
TCTCGCGGTATCATTGCAGCACTGGGGCCAGATGGTAAGCCCTCCCGTATCGTAGTTATCTACACGACGG
GGAGTCAGGCAACTATGGATGAACGAAATAGACAGATCGCTGAGATAGGTGCCTCACTGATTAAGCATTG
GTAACTGTCAGACCAAGTTTACTCATATATACTTTAGATTGATTTAAAACTTCATTTTTAATTTAAAAGG
ATCTAGGTGAAGATCCTTTTTGATAATCTCATGACCAAAATCCCTTAACGTGAGTTTTCGTTCCACTGAG
CGTCAGACCCCGTAGAAAAGATCAAAGGATCTTCTTGAGATCCTTTTTTTCTGCGCGTAATCTGCTGCTT
GCAAACAAAAAAACCACCGCTACCAGCGGTGGTTTGTTTGCCGGATCAAGAGCTACCAACTCTTTTTCCG
AAGGTAACTGGCTTCAGCAGAGCGCAGATACCAAATACTGTCCTTCTAGTGTAGCCGTAGTTAGGCCACC
ACTTCAAGAACTCTGTAGCACCGCCTACATACCTCGCTCTGCTAATCCTGTTACCAGTGGCTGCTGCCAG
TGGCGATAAGTCGTGTCTTACCGGGTTGGACTCAAGACGATAGTTACCGGATAAGGCGCAGCGGTCGGGC
TGAACGGGGGGTTCGTGCACACAGCCCAGCTTGGAGCGAACGACCTACACCGAACTGAGATACCTACAGC
GTGAGCTATGAGAAAGCGCCACGCTTCCCGAAGGGAGAAAGGCGGACAGGTATCCGGTAAGCGGCAGGGT
CGGAACAGGAGAGCGCACGAGGGAGCTTCCAGGGGGAAACGCCTGGTATCTTTATAGTCCTGTCGGGTTT
CGCCACCTCTGACTTGAGCGTCGATTTTTGTGATGCTCGTCAGGGGGGCGGAGCCTATGGAAAAACGCCA
GCAACGCGGCCTTTTTACGGTTCCTGGCCTTTTGCTGGCCTTTTGCTCACATGTTCTTTCCTGCGTTATC
CCCTGATTCTGTGGATAACCGTATTACCGCCTTTGAGTGAGCTGATACCGCTCGCCGCAGCCGAACGACC
GAGCGCAGCGAGTCAGTGAGCGAGGAAGCGGAAGAGCGCCTGATGCGGTATTTTCTCCTTACGCATCTGT
GCGGTATTTCACACCGCATATGGTGCACTCTCAGTACAATCTGCTCTGATGCGCTACGTGACTGGGTCAT
GGCTGCGCCCCGACACCCGCCAACACCCGCTGACGCGCCCTGACGGGCTTGTCTGCTCCCGGCATCCGCT
TACAGACAAGCTGTGACCGTCTCCGGGAGCTGCATGTGTCAGAGGTTTTCACCGTCATCACCGAAACGCG
CGAGGCCCAGCTGGCTTATCGAAATTAATACGACTCACTATAGGGAGACCGGAATTCGAGCTCGCCCCTT
TTAGATTTTTCACGCTTACTGCTTTTTTCTTCCCAAGATCGAAAATTTACTGAATTAACAATGG
